>Addgene plasmid #106145 | pCfB4779 | addgene full sequence | sequence record 205312 | Addgene NGS Result
ATGGTGCCAAATCGCTTGTCACTTTGACACAATGAAGATATTCGATTCAGTCGATACCATGGCCGTCAAC
TTTCTTGTCCGACCTCTCAACTTTGTATCTATGTCTCAGGACGGAGTGTTGGTCCATCCAGCCCCTACCA
GTTCCGTGGTGATGTTGAAAGGGCTATTTTTATCCAGATCAGAGGGTCACTGGAGCTTGAATAGGATCCA
CAAGAAGTTCAAAGGACTTTACTGGTGTTTCTTTTGTCCGAGAACTTCAACAACTCCGTCTGGTGTCTCC
AAGATAGATTCTGGTGCTCTCCACGCCTATACATCTCCAAGTACTGTACACCACAAACACCTTCCGGGTG
GTTGCTTACAGTTTCAATAGGCGACCGCTTGATTTCGGCAAATCTACACCTGCCAGCTACGCATATTGCA
GGAAGCAGCATCATGGAATGGACTGTATAGCCATAAGACAAGAATGCTCTGGAGAAATCGTCCGATTTTG
CTGCACTAAGACGTGCAACGCTTACGCAACTAACATGAATGAATACGATATACATCAAAGACTATGATAC
GCAGTATTGCACACTGTACGAGTAAGGGCACTAGCCACTGCACTCAAGTGAAACCGTTGCCCGGGTACGA
GTATGAGTATGTACAGTATGTTTAGTATTGTACTTGGACAATGCTTGTATCGTACATTCTCAAGTGTCAA
ACATAAATATCCGTTGCTATATCCTCGCACCACCACGTAGCTCGCTATATCCCTGTGTTGAATCCATCCA
TCTTGGATTGCCAATTGTGCACACAGAACCGGGCACTCACTTCCCCATCCACACTTCAACGGAATGCGTG
CGATCGCGTGCATTCCTTCTGTTCGGAATCAACCTCAAGGTTAACGGCCACGATCCCCTCGTTGTTACTC
TTGGTCAGCCCATTGTCGGTAACGCTGGCTTTGCTAACTGGGTCGATAAACTCTTCTTTGGCCAGGAGAA
CCCCGATGTCTCCAAGGTGTCCAAAGACCGAAAGCTCTACCGAATCACCCACCGAGGAGATATCGTCCCT
CAAGTGCCCTTCTGGGACGGTTACCAGCACTGCTCTGGTGAGGTCTTTATTGACTGGCCCCTGATCCACC
CTCCTCTCTCCAACGTTGTCATGTGCCAGGGCCAGAGCAATAAACAGTGCTCTGCCGGTAACACTCTGCT
CCAGCAGGTCAATGTGATTGGAAACCATCTGCAGTACTTCGTCACCGAGGGTGTCTGTGGTATCTAAGCT
ATTTATCACTCTTTACAACTTCTACCTCAACTATCTACTTTAATAAATGAATATCGTTTATTCTCTATGA
TTACTGTATATGCGTTCCTCTAAGACAAATCGAAACCAGCATGCGATCGAATGGCATACAAAAGTTTCTT
CCGAAGTTGATCAATGTCCTGATAGTCAGGCAGCTTGAGAAGATTGACACAGGTGGAGGCCGTAGGGAAC
CGATCAACCTGTCTACCAGCGTTACGAATGGCAAATGACGGGTTCAAAGCCTTGAATCCTTGCAATGGTG
CCTTGGATACTGATGTCACAAACTTAAGAAGCAGCCGCTTGTCCTCTTCCTCGAAACTCTCAAACACAGT
CCAGAAGTCCTTTATAGTTTGATCTGTATCCAGATAGCCTCCGTAATTGGTGTGTGTCTTCAAATCCCAG
ACGTCCACATTGGCATGTCCTCCACTGATAAGCATTTGAAGTTCATCTGCGTTGAACATTGAGACCCACG
AAGGGTCAATGAGCTGGTATAGACCGCCCAAGAATGCATCTGAGAACAGCTGAAGCTTCGTACGATAACT
TCGTATAATGTATGCTATACGAAGTTATAGAGACCGGGTTGGCGGCGCATTTGTGTCCCAAAAAACAGCC
CCAATTGCCCCAATTGACCCCAAATTGACCCAGTAGCGGGCCCAACCCCGGCGAGAGCCCCCTTCTCCCC
ACATATCAAACCTCCCCCGGTTCCCACACTTGCCGTTAAGGGCGTAGGGTACTGCAGTCTGGAATCTACG
CTTGTTCAGACTTTGTACTAGTTTCTTTGTCTGGCCATCCGGGTAACCCATGCCGGACGCAAAATAGACT
ACTGAAAATTTTTTTGCTTTGTGGTTGGGACTTTAGCCAAGGGTATAAAAGACCACCGTCCCCGAATTAC
CTTTCCTCTTCTTTTCTCTCTCTCCTTGTCAACTCACACCCGAAATCGTTAAGCATTTCCTTCTGAGTAT
AAGAATCATTCAAAATGGTGAGTTTCAGAGGCAGCAGCAATTGCCACGGGCTTTGAGCACACGGCCGGGT
GTGGTCCCATTCCCATCGACACAAGACGCCACGTCATCCGACCAGCACTTTTTGCAGTACTAACCGCAGG
GTACTACTTTGGATGATACTGCTTACAGATACAGAACTTCTGTTCCAGGTGATGCTGAAGCTATTGAAGC
TTTGGATGGTTCTTTCACTACTGACACTGTTTTCAGAGTTACTGCTACTGGTGATGGTTTCACTTTGAGA
GAAGTTCCAGTTGATCCACCATTGACTAAGGTTTTTCCAGATGATGAATCCGATGACGAATCTGATGATG
GTGAAGATGGTGATCCAGATTCTAGAACTTTTGTTGCTTATGGTGATGACGGTGACTTGGCTGGTTTTGT
TGTTGTTTCTTATTCTGGTTGGAATAGAAGATTGACCGTCGAAGATATTGAAGTTGCTCCAGAACATAGA
GGTCATGGTGTTGGTAGAGCTTTGATGGGTTTGGCTACTGAATTTGCTAGAGAAAGAGGTGCTGGTCATT
TGTGGTTGGAAGTTACTAATGTTAACGCTCCAGCTATTCATGCCTATAGAAGAATGGGTTTTACCTTGTG
TGGTTTGGATACTGCATTATACGATGGTACTGCATCAGATGGTGAACAAGCCTTGTATATGTCTATGCCA
TGTCCATGATCATGTAATTAGTTATGTCACGCTTACATTCACGCCCTCCCCCCACATCCGCTCTAACCGA
AAAGGAAGGAGTTAGACAACCTGAAGTCTAGGTCCCTATTTATTTTTTTATAGTTATGTTAGTATTAAGA
ACGTTATTTATATTTCAAATTTTTCTTTTTTTTCTGTACAGACGCGTGTACGCATGTAACATTATACTGA
AAACCTTGCTTGAGAAGGTTTTGGGACGCTCGATAACTTCGTATAATGTATGCTATACGAAGTTATGTGA
TATCAGATCCACTAGTGGCCTGTGTGGATTGCGATATTGAAGTGTTGACTCGAAGAGACAGCTGCCTGTC
AAGTTGATTGTTAGCTCCTTGGCATACAGATGCAAGAAATGAGAGTGGCCATACGGCGGCAGTTAGCATA
AGATACTACTTGTAGGAGAGAGCGCTCACCACCAGCTAAATTTAGGACCCTGGCTGTCTATTTACATTTT
TGCACCCTGTTGGCTGCCTAGCTATGCGGCCAGTCAGCCCGCTGGACATGTGTTTGGCATGTGTTTGGCA
TGTGTTTGGTGCAGGGAGAACCGCGATGGTGACCGTCCAAGCAATTACCCGTTTGGACCAGAAGAGTAAA
GAGCGACATTTGCAAAAGAAACGCGCTGAAAAAGCAACTCCAGCGATGAGGAACTGAGAGTCTGAAGTCT
CTGGACGAGGAGTGGGAGGGGGGATGCCTTCTGTGGGTGCCGTACGTGTCTACCGAGAAGTTAACAACCC
TCCTGTTGGTATAGTCTACAAACCTGGCGTATTTCATCGCGTGCATTCGCGGCCGCATTTAAATCCCCAC
TTCAGAAGTTCCTATACTTTCTAGAGAATAGGAACTTCACTATAGAGTCGAATAAGGGCGACACCCCATA
ATTAGCCCGGGCGAAAGGCCCAGTCTTTCGACTGAGCCTTTCGTTTTATTTGATGCCTGGCAGTTCCCTA
CTCTCGCATGGGGAGTCCCCACACTACCATCGGCGCTACGGCGTTTCACTTCTGAGTTCGGCATGGGGTC
AGGTGGGACCACCGCGCTACTGCCGCCAGGCAAACAAGGGGTGTTATGAGCCATATTCAGGTATAAATGG
GCTCGCGATAATGTTCAGAATTGGTTAATTGGTTGTAACACTGACCCCTATTTGTTTATTTTTCTAAATA
CATTCAAATATGTATCCGCTCATGAGACAATAACCCTGATAAATGCTTCAATAATATTGAAAAAGGAAGA
ATATGAGTATTCAACATTTCCGTGTCGCCCTTATTCCCTTTTTTGCGGCATTTTGCCTTCCTGTTTTTGC
TCACCCAGAAACGCTGGTGAAAGTAAAAGATGCTGAAGATCAGTTGGGTGCACGAGTGGGTTACATCGAA
CTGGATCTCAACAGCGGTAAGATCCTTGAGAGTTTTCGCCCCGAAGAACGTTTTCCAATGATGAGCACTT
TTAAAGTTCTGCTATGTGGCGCGGTATTATCCCGTATTGACGCCGGGCAAGAGCAACTCGGTCGCCGCAT
ACACTATTCTCAGAATGACTTGGTTGAGTACTCACCAGTCACAGAAAAGCATCTTACGGATGGCATGACA
GTAAGAGAATTATGCAGTGCTGCCATAACCATGAGTGATAACACTGCGGCCAACTTACTTCTGACAACGA
TCGGAGGACCGAAGGAGCTAACCGCTTTTTTGCACAACATGGGGGATCATGTAACTCGCCTTGATCGTTG
GGAACCGGAGCTGAATGAAGCCATACCAAACGACGAGCGTGACACCACGATGCCTGTAGCGATGGCAACA
ACGTTGCGCAAACTATTAACTGGCGAACTACTTACTCTAGCTTCCCGGCAACAATTAATAGACTGGATGG
AGGCGGATAAAGTTGCAGGACCACTTCTGCGCTCGGCCCTTCCGGCTGGCTGGTTTATTGCTGATAAATC
CGGAGCCGGTGAGCGTGGTTCTCGCGGTATCATCGCAGCGCTGGGGCCAGATGGTAAGCCCTCCCGTATC
GTAGTTATCTACACGACGGGGAGTCAGGCAACTATGGATGAACGAAATAGACAGATCGCTGAGATAGGTG
CCTCACTGATTAAGCATTGGTAAGCAGAGCATTACGCTGACTTGACGGGACGGCGCAAGCTCATGACCAA
AATCCCTTAACGTGAGTTACGCGCGCGTCGTTCCACTGAGCGTCAGACCCCGTAGAAAAGATCAAAGGAT
CTTCTTGAGATCCTTTTTTTCTGCGCGTAATCTGCTGCTTGCAAACAAAAAAACCACCGCTACCAGCGGT
GGTTTGTTTGCCGGATCAAGAGCTACCAACTCTTTTTCCGAAGGTAACTGGCTTCAGCAGAGCGCAGATA
CCAAATACTGTTCTTCTAGTGTAGCCGTAGTTAGCCCACCACTTCAAGAACTCTGTAGCACCGCCTACAT
ACCTCGCTCTGCTAATCCTGTTACCAGTGGCTGCTGCCAGTGGCGATAAGTCGTGTCTTACCGGGTTGGA
CTCAAGACGATAGTTACCGGATAAGGCGCAGCGGTCGGGCTGAACGGGGGGTTCGTGCACACAGCCCAGC
TTGGAGCGAACGACCTACACCGAACTGAGATACCTACAGCGTGAGCTATGAGAAAGCGCCACGCTTCCCG
AAGGGAGAAAGGCGGACAGGTATCCGGTAAGCGGCAGGGTCGGAACAGGAGAGCGCACGAGGGAGCTTCC
AGGGGGAAACGCCTGGTATCTTTATAGTCCTGTCGGGTTTCGCCACCTCTGACTTGAGCGTCGATTTTTG
TGATGCTCGTCAGGGGGGCGGAGCCTATGGAAAAACGCCAGCAACGCGGCCTTTTTACGGTTCCTGGCCT
TTTGCTGGCCTTTTGCTCACATGTTCTTTCCTGCGTTATCCCCTGATTCTGTGGATAACCGTATTACCGC
CTTTGAGTGAGCTGATACCGCTCGCCGCAGCCGAACGACCGAGCGCAGCGAGTCAGTGAGCGAGGAAGCG
GAAGGCGAGAGTAGGGAACTGCCAGGCATCAAACTAAGCAGAAGGCCCCTGACGGATGGCCTTTTTGCGT
TTCTACAAACTCTTTCTGTGTTGTAAAACGACGGCCAGTCTTAAGCTCGGGCCCCCTGGGCGGTTCTGAT
AACGAGTAATCGTTAATCCGCAAATAACGTAAAAACCCGCTTCGGCGGGTTTTTTTATGGGGGGAGTTTA
GGGAAAGAGCATTTGTCAGAATATTTAAGGGCGCCTGTCACTTTGCTTGATATATGAGAATTATTTAACC
TTATAAATGAGAAAAAAGCAACGCACTTTAAATAAGATACGTTGCTTTTTCGATTGATGAACACCTATAA
TTAAACTATTCATCTATTATTTATGATTTTTTGTATATACAATATTTCTAGTTTGTTAAAGAGAATTAAG
AAAATAAATCTCGAAAATAATAAAGGGAAAATCAGTTTTTGATATCAAAATTATACATGTCAACGATAAT
ACAAAATATAATACAAACTATAAGATGTTATCAGTATTTATTATGCATTTAGAATAAATTTTGTGTCGCC
CTTATTCGACTCACTATAGAAGTTCCTATTCTCTAGAAAGTATAGGAACTTCACTTCATTTTATTTAAAT
TTGCGGCCGCGAATGCGTGCGAT
Features (pLannotate 1.2.2; 15 found; start..end, strand, type, name):
   1353..1787    -  CDS            HUL5 (fragment): HUL5_YEAST - Experimental evidence at protein level: Swiss-Prot protein existence level 1. Probable E3 ubiquitin-protein ligase which accepts ubiquitin from an E2 ubiquitin-conjugating enzyme in the form of a thioester and then directly transfers the ubiquitin to targeted substrates. Non essential. From Saccharomyces cerevisiae (strain ATCC 204508 / S288c) (Baker's yeast).
   1815..1848    -  protein_bind   loxP: Cre-mediated recombination occurs in the 8-bp core sequence (GCATACAT). Cre recombinase
   2383..2946    +  CDS            sta: STA_STRLA - Experimental evidence at protein level: Swiss-Prot protein existence level 1. Involved in resistance to streptothricin, a broad-spectrum antibiotic produced by streptomycetes. Detoxifies streptothricin via acetylation of the beta amino group of the first beta-lysyl moiety of streptothricin. From Streptomyces lavendulae.
   2950..3183    +  terminator     CYC1 terminator (fragment): S. cerevisiae CYC1; transcription terminator for CYC1
   3183..3216    -  protein_bind   loxP: Cre-mediated recombination occurs in the 8-bp core sequence (GCATACAT). Cre recombinase
   3785..3818    -  protein_bind   FRT (minimal): supports FLP-mediated excision but not integration (Turan and Bode, 2011) FLP recombinase from the Saccharomyces cerevisiae 2μ plasmid
   3862..3902    -  terminator     rrnB T1 terminator (fragment): transcription terminator T1 from the E. coli rrnB gene
   3904..4019    -  ncRNA          5S rRNA: Accession: RF00001 - 5S ribosomal RNA
   4050..4074    +  CDS            KanR (fragment): aminoglycoside phosphotransferase; aph(3')-Ia; confers resistance to kanamycin
   4104..4200    +  promoter       AmpR promoter (fragment): bla
   4203..5063    +  CDS            AmpR: β-lactamase; bla; confers resistance to ampicillin, carbenicillin, and related antibiotics
   5185..5773    +  rep_origin     ori: high-copy-number ColE1/pMB1/pBR322/pUC origin of replication
   5998..6015    +  terminator     rrnB T2 terminator (fragment): transcription terminator T2 from the E. coli rrnB gene
   6040..6059    -  CDS            lacZα (fragment): LacZα fragment of β-galactosidase; lacZ fragment
   6529..6562    +  protein_bind   FRT (minimal): supports FLP-mediated excision but not integration (Turan and Bode, 2011) FLP recombinase from the Saccharomyces cerevisiae 2μ plasmid
