[The description below was written by a language model from this plasmid's Addgene catalogue record and pLannotate feature annotations shown in this document.]
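Description:
pCfB4779 is an empty-backbone integrative vector from the EasyCloneYALI toolbox, designed for stable insertion of expression cassettes into the Yarrowia lipolytica genome at the chromosomal site designated IntE_2. The parental backbone is not recorded. In E. coli the 6.6 kb plasmid is maintained at high copy through a ColE1/pUC-type origin and selected with ampicillin via the bla gene and its promoter. No yeast replication origin is annotated, consistent with a vector that persists in Yarrowia only after chromosomal integration.

The yeast selection cassette is a streptothricin acetyltransferase gene (annotated as sta from Streptomyces lavendulae), which confers nourseothricin resistance, followed by a CYC1 terminator fragment. The promoter driving it is not identified in the feature table. This cassette is bracketed by two loxP sites in the same orientation, so Cre recombinase can excise the marker after integration and allow it to be reused in further rounds of engineering. The record describes a USER cloning site for inserting genes and promoters of interest, but neither this site nor the IntE_2 homology arms are picked up by the automated annotation. The unannotated stretches presumably hold them, and the hit to a fragment of S. cerevisiae HUL5 next to one loxP site may reflect similarity to Yarrowia genomic sequence in an arm rather than a deliberate payload.

Two minimal FRT sites flank the bacterial portion, along with short fragments of rrnB terminators, 5S rRNA, KanR and lacZα; these look like backbone remnants, and the record assigns them no function. The vector carries no insert and serves as a recipient for building marker-recyclable integration constructs for Yarrowia metabolic engineering.
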