Addgene plasmid #106145: pCfB4779
Purpose: (Empty Backbone) EasyCloneYALI system-based yeast integrative vector carrying loxP-flanked nourseothricin-resistance marker, integration into Yarrowia lipolytica chromosomal location IntE_2, USER site for cloning, amp resistance
Depositing lab: Irina Borodina. Depositing organization: Danmarks Tekniske Universitet. Publication: EasyCloneYALI: CRISPR/Cas9-Based Synthetic Toolbox for Engineering of the Yeast Yarrowia lipolytica. Holkenbrink C, Dam MI, Kildegaard KR, Beder J, Dahlin J, Domenech Belda D, Borodina I. Biotechnol J. 2018 Jan 29. doi: 10.1002/biot.201700543. PubMed 29377615.
Backbone
  Vector backbone: Unknown
  Vector type: Yeast Expression
  Selectable markers: nourseothricin
Growth in bacteria
  Bacterial resistance: Ampicillin, 100 μg/mL
  Growth temperature: 37°C
  Growth strain: DH5alpha
  Copy number: High Copy
Gene/Insert
  Gene/Insert name: None
Terms and licenses: Academic/Nonprofit Terms; Industry Terms: Not Available to Industry
Depositor comments: Selectable marker: nourseothricin
How to cite: pCfB4779 was a gift from Irina Borodina (Addgene plasmid # 106145 ; http://n2t.net/addgene:106145 ; RRID:Addgene_106145)
